>Addgene plasmid #61389 | pCS2-Cer.zf1 | depositor full sequence | sequence record 101765 | pCS2-Cer.zf1 sequence 4791 bps
CGCCATTCTGCCTGGGGACGTCGGAGCAAGCTTGATTTAGGTGACACTATAGAATACAAGCTACTTGTTC
TTTTTGCAGGATCCGCCACCATGGTGTCAAAAGGAGAGGAACTGTTTACTGGAGTCGTGCCTATCCTGGT
GGAGCTGGATGGAGATGTGAATGGACACAAGTTCTCTGTGTCTGGAGAGGGAGAGGGAGATGCTACATAT
GGAAAGCTGACACTGAAGTTCATCTGTACAACAGGAAAGCTGCCTGTGCCTTGGCCTACACTGGTGACAA
CACTGACATGGGGAGTGCAGTGTTTTGCTAGATACCCTGACCACATGAAGCAGCATGACTTCTTCAAGTC
TGCTATGCCTGAGGGATATGTGCAGGAGAGAACAATCTTCTTCAAGGATGATGGAAACTACAAGACAAGA
GCTGAGGTGAAGTTTGAGGGAGACACACTGGTGAACAGAATTGAGCTGAAGGGAATTGACTTCAAGGAGG
ATGGAAACATCCTGGGACACAAGCTGGAGTACAATGCTATCTCTGACAATGTGTACATCACAGCTGACAA
GCAGAAGAATGGAATCAAGGCTAACTTCAAGATCAGACACAACATTGAGGATGGATCTGTGCAGCTGGCT
GACCACTACCAGCAGAACACACCTATTGGAGATGGACCTGTGCTGCTGCCTGACAACCACTACCTGAGCA
CACAGTCTGCTCTGAGCAAGGACCCTAATGAGAAGAGAGACCACATGGTGCTGCTGGAGTTTGTGACAGC
TGCTGGAATCACACTGGGAATGGATGAGCTGTACAAGTAAACTAGAACTATAGTGAGTCGTATTACGTAG
ATCCAGACATGATAAGATACATTGATGAGTTTGGACAAACCACAACTAGAATGCAGTGAAAAAAATGCTT
TATTTGTGAAATTTGTGATGCTATTGCTTTATTTGTAACCATTATAAGCTGCAATAAACAAGTTAACAAC
AACAATTGCATTCATTTTATGTTTCAGGTTCAGGGGGAGGTGTGGGAGGTTTTTTAATTCGCGGCCGCGG
CGCCAATGCATTGGGCCCGGTACCCAGCTTTTGTTCCCTTTAGTGAGGGTTAATTGCGCGCTTGGCGTAA
TCATGGTCATAGCTGTTTCCTGTGTGAAATTGTTATCCGCTCACAATTCCACACAACATACGAGCCGGGA
GCATAAAGTGTAAAGCCTGGGGTGCCTAATGAGTGAGCTAACTCACATTAATTGCGTTGCGCTCACTGCC
CGCTTTCCAGTCGGGAAACCTGTCGTGCCAGCTGCATTAATGAATCGGCCAACGCGCGGGGAGAGGCGGT
TTGCGTATTGGGCGCTCTTCCGCTTCCTCGCTCACTGACTCGCTGCGCTCGGTCGTTCGGCTGCGGCGAG
CGGTATCAGCTCACTCAAAGGCGGTAATACGGTTATCCACAGAATCAGGGGATAACGCAGGAAAGAACAT
GTGAGCAAAAGGCCAGCAAAAGGCCAGGAACCGTAAAAAGGCCGCGTTGCTGGCGTTTTTCCATAGGCTC
CGCCCCCCTGACGAGCATCACAAAAATCGACGCTCAAGTCAGAGGTGGCGAAACCCGACAGGACTATAAA
GATACCAGGCGTTTCCCCCTGGAAGCTCCCTCGTGCGCTCTCCTGTTCCGACCCTGCCGCTTACCGGATA
CCTGTCCGCCTTTCTCCCTTCGGGAAGCGTGGCGCTTTCTCATAGCTCACGCTGTAGGTATCTCAGTTCG
GTGTAGGTCGTTCGCTCCAAGCTGGGCTGTGTGCACGAACCCCCCGTTCAGCCCGACCGCTGCGCCTTAT
CCGGTAACTATCGTCTTGAGTCCAACCCGGTAAGACACGACTTATCGCCACTGGCAGCAGCCACTGGTAA
CAGGATTAGCAGAGCGAGGTATGTAGGCGGTGCTACAGAGTTCTTGAAGTGGTGGCCTAACTACGGCTAC
ACTAGAAGGACAGTATTTGGTATCTGCGCTCTGCTGAAGCCAGTTACCTTCGGAAAAAGAGTTGGTAGCT
CTTGATCCGGCAAACAAACCACCGCTGGTAGCGGTGGTTTTTTTGTTTGCAAGCAGCAGATTACGCGCAG
AAAAAAAGGATCTCAAGAAGATCCTTTGATCTTTTCTACGGGGTCTGACGCTCAGTGGAACGAAAACTCA
CGTTAAGGGATTTTGGTCATGAGATTATCAAAAAGGATCTTCACCTAGATCCTTTTAAATTAAAAATGAA
GTTTTAAATCAATCTAAAGTATATATGAGTAAACTTGGTCTGACAGTTACCAATGCTTAATCAGTGAGGC
ACCTATCTCAGCGATCTGTCTATTTCGTTCATCCATAGTTGCCTGACTCCCCGTCGTGTAGATAACTACG
ATACGGGAGGGCTTACCATCTGGCCCCAGTGCTGCAATGATACCGCGAGACCCACGCTCACCGGCTCCAG
ATTTATCAGCAATAAACCAGCCAGCCGGAAGGGCCGAGCGCAGAAGTGGTCCTGCAACTTTATCCGCCTC
CATCCAGTCTATTAATTGTTGCCGGGAAGCTAGAGTAAGTAGTTCGCCAGTTAATAGTTTGCGCAACGTT
GTTGCCATTGCTACAGGCATCGTGGTGTCACGCTCGTCGTTTGGTATGGCTTCATTCAGCTCCGGTTCCC
AACGATCAAGGCGAGTTACATGATCCCCCATGTTGTGCAAAAAAGCGGTTAGCTCCTTCGGTCCTCCGAT
CGTTGTCAGAAGTAAGTTGGCCGCAGTGTTATCACTCATGGTTATGGCAGCACTGCATAATTCTCTTACT
GTCATGCCATCCGTAAGATGCTTTTCTGTGACTGGTGAGTACTCAACCAAGTCATTCTGAGAATAGTGTA
TGCGGCGACCGAGTTGCTCTTGCCCGGCGTCAATACGGGATAATACCGCGCCACATAGCAGAACTTTAAA
AGTGCTCATCATTGGAAAACGTTCTTCGGGGCGAAAACTCTCAAGGATCTTACCGCTGTTGAGATCCAGT
TCGATGTAACCCACTCGTGCACCCAACTGATCTTCAGCATCTTTTACTTTCACCAGCGTTTCTGGGTGAG
CAAAAACAGGAAGGCAAAATGCCGCAAAAAAGGGAATAAGGGCGACACGGAAATGTTGAATACTCATACT
CTTCCTTTTTCAATATTATTGAAGCATTTATCAGGGTTATTGTCTCATGAGCGGATACATATTTGAATGT
ATTTAGAAAAATAAACAAATAGGGGTTCCGCGCACATTTCCCCGAAAAGTGCCACCTAAATTGTAAGCGT
TAATATTTTGTTAAAATTCGCGTTAAATTTTTGTTAAATCAGCTCATTTTTTAACCAATAGGCCGAAATC
GGCAAAATCCCTTATAAATCAAAAGAATAGACCGAGATAGGGT
[37 nt withheld, positions 3404-3440]
AAAGAACGTGGACTCCAACGTCAAAGG
[49 nt withheld, positions 3468-3516]
T
[91 nt withheld, positions 3518-3608]
G
[124 nt withheld, positions 3610-3733]
CCCATTCGCCATTCAGGCTGCGCAACTGTTGGGAAGGGCGATCGGTGCGGGCCTCTTCGCTATTACGCCA
GTCGACCATAGCCAATTCAATATGGCGTATATGGACTCATGCCAATTCAATATGGTGGATCTGGACCTGT
GCCAATTCAATATGGCGTATATGGACTCGTGCCAATTCAATATGGTGGATCTGGACCCCAGCCAATTCAA
TATGGCGGACTTGGCACCATGCCAATTCAATATGGCGGACTTGGCACTGTGCCAACTGGGGAGGGGTCTA
CTTGGCACGGTGCCAAGTTTGAGGAGGGGTCTTGGCCCTGTGCCAAGTCCGCCATATTGAATTGGCATGG
TGCCAATAATGGCGGCCATATTGGCTATATGCCAGGATCAATATATAGGCAATATCCAATATGGCCCTAT
GCCAATATGGCTATTGGCCAGGTTCAATACTATGTATTGGCCCTATGCCATATAGTATTCCATATATGGG
TTTTCCTATTGACGTAGATAGCCCCTCCCAATGGGCGGTCCCATATACCATATATGGGGCTTCCTAATAC
CGCCCATAGCCACTCCCCCATTGACGTCAATGGTCTCTATATATGGTCTTTCCTATTGACGTCATATGGG
CGGTCCTATTGACGTATATGGCGCCTCCCCCATTGACGTCAATTACGGTAAATGGCCCGCCTGGCTCAAT
GCCCATTGACGTCAATAGGACCACCCACCATTGACGTCAATGGGATGGCTCATTGCCCATTCATATCCGT
TCTCACGCCCCCTATTGACGTCAATGACGGTAAATGGCCCACTTGGCAGTACATCAATATCTATTAATAG
TAACTTGGCAAGTACATTACTATTGGAAGGACGCCAGGGTACATTGGCAGTACTCCCATTGACGTCAATG
GCGGTAAATGGCCCGCGATGGCTGCCAAGTACATCCCCATTGACGTCAATGGGGAGGGGCAATGACGCAA
ATGGGCGTTCCATTGACGTAAATGGGCGGTAGGCGTGCCTAATGGGAGGTCTATATAAGCAATGCTCGTT
TAGGGAAC
Features (pLannotate 1.2.2; 15 found; start..end, strand, type, name):
     35..53      +  promoter       SP6 promoter: promoter for bacteriophage SP6 RNA polymerase
     91..807     +  CDS            Cerulean: Cerulean is a basic (constitutively fluorescent) cyan fluorescent protein published in 2004, derived from Aequorea victoria. It has low acid sensitivity.
    818..835     -  promoter       T7 promoter (fragment): promoter for bacteriophage T7 RNA polymerase
    840..974     -  polyA_signal   SV40 poly(A) signal: SV40 polyadenylation signal
   1087..1105    -  promoter       T3 promoter: promoter for bacteriophage T3 RNA polymerase
   1150..1166    -  protein_bind   lac operator: The lac repressor binds to the lac operator to inhibit transcription in E. coli. This inhibition can be relieved by adding lactose or isopropyl-β-D-thiogalactopyranoside (IPTG). lac repressor encoded by lacI
   1174..1204    -  promoter       lac promoter: promoter for the E. coli lac operon
   1219..1240    -  protein_bind   CAP binding site: CAP binding activates transcription in the presence of cAMP. E. coli catabolite activator protein
   1253..1345    -  CDS            lacI (fragment): lac repressor; lacI; The lac repressor binds to the lac operator to inhibit transcription in E. coli. This inhibition can be relieved by adding lactose or isopropyl-β-D-thiogalactopyranoside (IPTG).
   1528..2116    -  rep_origin     ori: high-copy-number ColE1/pMB1/pBR322/pUC origin of replication
   2287..3147    -  CDS            AmpR: β-lactamase; bla; confers resistance to ampicillin, carbenicillin, and related antibiotics
   3148..3252    -  promoter       AmpR promoter: bla
   3305..3733    -  rep_origin     f1 ori (sequence partly withheld): f1 bacteriophage origin of replication; arrow indicates direction of (+) strand synthesis
   3738..3804    -  CDS            lacZα (fragment): LacZα fragment of β-galactosidase; lacZ fragment
   3807..4791    +  promoter       CMV IE94 promoter: enhancer/promoter region of simian cytomegalovirus major immediate early transcription unit IE94
