[The description below was written by a language model from this plasmid's Addgene catalogue record and pLannotate feature annotations shown in this document.]
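Description:
pCS2-Cer.zf1 is a zebrafish expression plasmid built on the pCS2 backbone, about 4.8 kb in total, carrying a roughly 720 bp synthetic coding sequence for the cyan fluorescent protein Cerulean that has been codon-modified for zebrafish (Cer.zf1). It is maintained in E. coli as a high-copy plasmid through a ColE1/pUC-type origin and selected with ampicillin via the β-lactamase gene. An f1 origin is also present, along with residual lac promoter/operator, lacI and lacZα fragments inherited from the parental cloning vector.

The Cerulean open reading frame was inserted by restriction cloning between BamHI, which is retained, and XbaI, which was destroyed. It sits directly downstream of a bacteriophage SP6 promoter, which the record lists as the promoter for the insert. The simian cytomegalovirus IE94 enhancer/promoter lies immediately upstream of SP6 on the circular map, and an SV40 polyadenylation signal is annotated after the coding sequence, on the opposite strand in the generated feature table. This arrangement allows two uses. SP6 RNA polymerase can transcribe the insert in vitro to make synthetic mRNA, and the CMV IE94 promoter could drive expression directly from the plasmid in vertebrate cells or embryos. A T7 promoter fragment and a T3 promoter are found downstream in the reverse orientation.

The stated purpose is mRNA synthesis of the zebrafish-adapted Cerulean. The associated work examined whether nucleotide sequence features enriched in highly expressed zebrafish genes increase functional protein expression, so the construct serves as a source of fluorescent reporter mRNA with zebrafish-tailored coding sequence.
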