Addgene plasmid #61389: pCS2-Cer.zf1
Purpose: mRNA synthesis of cerulean codon modified for zebrafish
Depositing lab: Harold Burgess. Depositing organization: National Institute of Child Health and Human Development (NICHD). Publication: Increased functional protein expression using nucleotide sequence features enriched in highly expressed genes in zebrafish. Horstick EJ, Jordan DC, Bergeron SA, Tabor KM, Serpe M, Feldman B, Burgess HA. Nucleic Acids Res. 2015 Jan 27. pii: gkv035. 10.1093/nar/gkv035 PubMed 25628360.
Backbone
  Vector backbone: pCS2
  Backbone size w/o insert (bp): 4100
  Total vector size (bp): 4791
  Vector type: Zebrafish expression
Growth in bacteria
  Bacterial resistance: Ampicillin, 100 μg/mL
  Growth temperature: 37°C
  Growth strain: Top10
  Copy number: High Copy
Gene/Insert
  Gene/Insert name: Cer.zf1
  Species: Synthetic
  Insert size (bp): 720
  Promoter: sp6
  Cloning method: Restriction Enzyme; 5′ cloning site BamHI (not destroyed); 3′ cloning site XbaI (destroyed during cloning)
  Sequencing primers: 5′ sp6
Terms and licenses: Academic/Nonprofit Terms; Industry Terms: Not Available to Industry
How to cite: pCS2-Cer.zf1 was a gift from Harold Burgess (Addgene plasmid # 61389 ; http://n2t.net/addgene:61389 ; RRID:Addgene_61389)
