>Addgene plasmid #61389 | pCS2-Cer.zf1 | addgene partial sequence | sequence record 101762 | CMV-F 5'-CGCAAATGGGCGGTAGGCGTG-3'
CTATATAAGCAATGCTCGTTTAGGGAACCGCCATTCTGCCTGGGGACGTCGGAGCAAGCTTGATTTAGGT
GACACTATAGAATACAAGCTACTTGTTCTTTTTGCAGGATCCGCCACCATGGTGTCAAAAGGAGAGGAAC
TGTTTACTGGAGTCGTGCCTATCCTGGTGGAGCTGGATGGAGATGTGAATGGACACAAGTTCTCTGTGTC
TGGAGAGGGAGAGGGAGATGCTACATATGGAAAGCTGACACTGAAGTTCATCTGTACAACAGGAAAGCTG
CCTGTGCCTTGGCCTACACTGGTGACAACACTGACATGGGGAGTGCAGTGTTTTGCTAGATACCCTGACC
ACATGAAGCAGCATGACTTCTTCAAGTCTGCTATGCCTGAGGGATATGTGCAGGAGAGAACAATCTTCTT
CAAGGATGATGGAAACTACAAGACAAGAGCTGAGGTGAAGTTTGAGGGAGACACACTGGTGAACAGAATT
GAGCTGAAGGGAATTGACTTCAAGGAGGATGGAAACATCCTGGGACACAAGCTGGAGTACAATGCTATCT
CTGACAATGTGTACATCACAGCTGACAAGCAGAAGAATGGAATCAAGGCTAACTTCAAGATCAGACACAA
CATTGAGGATGGATCTGTGCAGCTGGCTGACCACTACCAGCAGAACACACCTATTGGAGATGGACCTGTG
CTGCTGCCTGACAACCACTACCTGAGCACACAGTCTGCTCTGAGCAAGGACCCTAATGAGAAGAGAGACC
ACATGGTGCTGCTGGAGTTTGTGACAGCTGCTGGAATCACACTGGGAATGGATGAGCTGTACAAGTAAAC
TAGAACTATAGTGAGTCGTATTACGTAGATCCAGACATGATAAGATACATTGATGAGTTTGGACAAACCA
CAACTAGAATGCAGTGAAAAAAATGCTTTATTTGTGAAATTTGTGATGCTATTGCTTTATTTGTAACCAT
TATAAGCTGCAATAAACAAGTTAACAACAACAATTGCATTCATTTTATGTT
