>Addgene plasmid #61389 | pCS2-Cer.zf1 | addgene partial sequence | sequence record 101764 | ColEterm 5'-agctgataccgctcgccgcagccgaacg-3'
CGAGTCAGTGAGCGAGGAAGCGGAAGAGCGCCCAATACGCAAACCGCCTCTCCCCGCGCGTTGGCCGATT
CATTAATGCAGCTGGCACGACAGGTTTCCCGACTGGAAAGCGGGCAGTGAGCGCAACGCAATTAATGTGA
GTTAGCTCACTCATTAGGCACCCCAGGCTTTACACTTTATGCTCCCGGCTCGTATGTTGTGTGGAATTGT
GAGCGGATAACAATTTCACACAGGAAACAGCTATGACCATGATTACGCCAAGCGCGCAATTAACCCTCAC
TAAAGGGAACAAAAGCTGGGTACCGGGCCCAATGCATTGGCGCCGCGGCCGCGAATTAAAAAACCTCCCA
CACCTCCCCCTGAACCTGAAACATAAAATGAATGCAATTGTTGTTGTTAACTTGTTTATTGCAGCTTATA
ATGGTTACAAATAAAGCAATAGCATCACAAATTTCACAAATAAAGCATTTTTTTCACTGCATTCTAGTTG
TGGTTTGTCCAAACTCATCAATGTATCTTATCATGTCTGGATCTACGTAATACGACTCACTATAGTTCTA
GTTTACTTGTACAGCTCATCCATTCCCAGTGTGATTCCAGCAGCTGTCACAAACTCCAGCAGCACCATGT
GGTCTCTCTTCTCATTAGGGTCCTTGCTCAGAGCAGACTGTGTGCTCAGGTAGTGGTTGTCAGGCAGCAG
CACAGGTCCATCTCCAATAGGTGTGTTCTGCTGGTAGTGGTCAGCCAGCTGCACAGATCCATCCTCAATG
TTGTGTCTGATCTTGAAGTTAGCCTTGATTCCATTCTTCTGCTTGTCAGCTGTGATGTACACATTGTCAG
AGATAGCATTGTACTCCAGCTTGTGTCCCAGGATGTTTCCATCCTCCTTGAAGTCAATTCCCTTCAGCTC
AATTCTGTTCACCAGTGTGTCTCCCTCAAACTTCACCTCAGCTCTTGTCTTGTAGTTTCCATCATCCTTG
AAGAAGATTGTTCTCTCCTGCACATATCCCTCAGGCATAGCAGACTTGAAGAAGTCATGCTGCTTCATGT
GGTCAGGG
